>Addgene plasmid #170406 | pBEL2199 | addgene full sequence | sequence record 333953 | Addgene NGS Result
GGAACAGGAGAGCGCACGAGGGAGCTTCCAGGGGGAAACGCCTGGTATCTTTATAGTCCTGTCGGGTTTC
GCCACCTCTGACTTGAGCGTCGATTTTTGTGATGCTCGTCAGGGGGGCGGAGCCTATGGAAAAACGCCAG
CAACGCGGCCTTTTTACGGTTCCTGGCCTTTTGCTGGCCTTTTGCTCACATGTTCTTTCCTGCGTTATCC
CCTGATTCTGTGGATAACCGTATTACCGCCTTTGAGTGAGCTGATACCGCTCGCCGCAGCCGAACGACCG
AGCGCAGCGAGTCAGTGAGCGAGGAAGCGGAAGAGCGCCTGATGCGGTATTTTCTCCTTACGCATCTGTG
CGGTATTTCACACCGCAATGGTGCACTCTCAGTACAATCTGCTCTGATGCCGCATAGTTAAGCCAGTATA
CACTCCGCTATCGCTACGTGACTGGGTCATGGCTGCGCCCCGACACCCGCCAACACCCGCTGACGCGCCC
TGACGGGCTTGTCTGCTCCCGGCATCCGCTTACAGACAAGCTGTGACCGTCTCCGGGAGCTGCATGTGTC
AGAGGTTTTCACCGTCATCACCGAAACGCGCGAGGCAGCTGCGGTAAAGCTCATCAGCGTGGTCGTGAAG
CGATTCACAGATGTCTGCCTGTTCATCCGCGTCCAGCTCGTTGAGTTTCTCCAGAAGCGTTAATGTCTGG
CTTCTGATAAAGCGGGCCATGTTAAGGGCGGTTTTTTCCTGTTTGGTCACTGATGCCTCCGTGTAAGGGG
GATTTCTGTTCATGGGGGTAATGATACCGATGAAACGAGAGAGGATGCTCACGATACGGGTTACTGATGA
TGAACATGCCCGGTTACTGGAACGTTGTGAGGGTAAACAACTGGCGGTATGGATGCGGCGGGACCAGAGA
AAAATCACTCAGGGTCAATGCCAGCGCTTCGTTAATACAGATGTAGGTGTTCCACAGGGTAGCCAGCAGC
ATCCTGCGATGCAGATCCGGAACATAATGGTGCAGGGCGCTGACTTCCGCGTTTCCAGACTTTACGAAAC
ACGGAAACCGAAGACCATTCATGTTGTTGCTCAGGTCGCAGACGTTTTGCAGCAGCAGTCGCTTCACGTT
CGCTCGCGTATCGGTGATTCATTCTGCTAACCAGTAAGGCAACCCCGCCAGCCTAGCCGGGTCCTCAACG
ACAGGAGCACGATCATGCGCACCCGTGGCCAGGACCCAACGCTGCCCGAGATCTCGATCCCGCGAAATTA
ATACGACTCACTATAGGGAGACCACAACGGTTTCCCTCTAGAAATAATTTTGTTTAACTTTAAGAAGGAG
ATATACATATGGCTCTTAACACACCACAAATTACGCCGACAAAAAAGATAACAGTGAGGGCAATCGGCGA
GGAACTGCCGCGTGGTGATTACCAACGTTGCCCGCAATGTGACATGCTGTTTAGCCTGCCCGAGATAAAT
TCTCATCAAAGTGCCTATTGTCCGCGCTGTCAGGCAAAAATTCGTGACGGGCGCGACTGGTCGCTAACGC
GCCTGGCGGCAATGGCCTTCACCATGCTGTTGCTTATGCCGTTTGCCTGGGGCGAACCGCTGTTGCATAT
CTGGCTGTTAGGCATTCGTATTGACGCCAACGTTATGCAAGGCATCTGGCAAATGACCAAACAGGGCGAT
GCGATAACGGGGTCGATGGTCTTTTTCTGCGTTATTGGTGCCCCGCTCATTCTGGTGACCTCCATAGCTT
ATTTATGGTTTGGTAACCGACTGGGAATGAATTTACGTCCGGTACTGCTGATGCTTGAGCGACTTAAAGA
GTGGGTAATGCTCGATATCTACCTGGTCGGCATTGGCGTTGCTTCTATAAAGGTACAGGATTATGCCCAT
ATCCAGGCTGGTGTCGGCTTGTTCTCTTTTGTGGCGTTGGTGATTTTAACGACGGTGACGTTGTCACATC
TTAATGTCGAAGAACTGTGGGAGCGATTTTATCCGCAGCGCCCCGCTACGCGTAGGGACGAGAAACTTCG
TGTCTGTCTTGGGTGCCATTTTACCGGCTATCCAGATCAGCGTGGTCGCTGCCCGCGTTGCCATATCCCG
CTACGCCTGCGTCGCCGTCATAGTCTGCAAAAATGCTGGGCGGCGCTGTTAGCGTCAATCGTTTTATTGT
TACCTGCCAACCTGTTGCCTATTTCTATCATTTATCTGAACGGAGGACGGCAGGAAGATACAATTCTTTC
CGGAATTATGTCGCTGGCAAGTAGCAACATTGCGGTTGCAGGAATCGTGTTTATCGCCAGTATTCTGGTA
CCGTTTACTAAAGTGATCGTCATGTTCACTTTACTGTTGAGCATTCATTTTAAATGCCAGCAAGGTTTAC
GCACACGCATTCTGTTACTGCGGATGGTGACCTGGATTGGTCGCTGGTCGATGCTCGACCTGTTTGTCAT
ATCTTTAACCATGTCGCTGATTAATCGCGATCAGATCCTCGCTTTTACTATGGGACCGGCTGCGTTTTAT
TTCGGCGCAGCGGTAATTTTGACTATTCTTGCTGTGGAATGGCTGGACAGCCGCTTACTTTGGGATGCAC
ATGAGTCAGGAAACGCCCGCTTCGACGACTGAAGCGCAGATTAAAAATAAACGCCGTATCTCACCTTTCT
GGCTGCTGCCGTTCATCGCGCTAATGATTGCCAGTTGGCTGATTTGGGACAGTTATCAGGACCGGGGTAA
TACCGTCACCATCGACTTTATGTCGGCGGATGGTATTGTTCCAGGCCGTACGCCTGTTCGTTATCAGGGC
GTTGAAGTCGGAACAGTGCAGGATATCAGCCTCAGCGACGATCTTCGTAAGATTGAAGTCAAGGTCAGCA
TCAAGTCCGATATGAAAGATGCGCTGCGCGAAGAGACTCAGTTCTGGCTGGTGACGCCAAAAGCATCGTT
GGCAGGTGTCTCCGGGCTGGACGCCCTCGTCGGTGGGAACTATATCGGCATGATGCCGGGTAAAGGTAAA
GAGCAGGATCACTTTGTCGCACTCGATACCCAACCGAAATATCGGCTGGACAATGGCGATCTGATGATCC
ACCTGCAAGCCCCCGATCTCGGTTCGCTGAACAGCGGTTCATTGGTCTATTTCCGCAAGATCCCGGTGGG
AAAAGTCTACGACTATGCCATCAATCCCAACAAGCAAGGCGTGGTGATTGATGTCCTGATCGAGCGGCGT
TTTACCGATCTGGTGAAAAAAGGTAGCCGTTTCTGGAACGTTTCCGGCGTTGATGCCAACGTCAGTATCA
GTGGCGCGAAGGTGAAACTGGAAAGCCTGGCGGCACTGGTTAACGGTGCGATTGCCTTCGATTCACCAGA
AGAGTCGAAACCTGCCGAGGCGGAAGATACCTTTGGTCTGTATGAAGATCTGGCCCACAGCCAGCGTGGC
GTAATAATAAAACTGGAACTGCCGAGTGGGGCCGGATTAACCGCCGACTCGACGCCGTTAATGTATCAGG
GGCTGGAAGTCGGACAGCTGACTAAACTGGATTTAAATCCTGGTGGTAAAGTCACAGGGGAAATGACCGT
TGATCCCAGCGTCGTTACCCTGCTTCGTGAAAATACCCGCATCGAATTACGCAACCCGAAATTATCCCTT
AGCGATGCTAATCTCAGCGCCCTGCTGACCGGCAAAACCTTCGAGCTGGTGCCCGGCGATGGCGAGCCAC
GCAAAGAGTTCGTTGTTGTGCCAGGCGAAAAAGCACTGCTGCATGAACCTGATGTTCTGACGCTGACCCT
GACCGCGCCGGAAAGTTACGGTATTGATGCGGGTCAGCCGCTCATTCTTCACGGCGTGCAGGTAGGCCAG
GTTATCGATCGTAAACTCACCAGCAAAGGCGTCACCTTTACCGTCGCCATCGAGCCTCAGCATCGCGAAC
TGGTAAAAGGCGATAGCAAATTTGTCGTCAACAGCCGTGTCGATGTGAAGGTGGGGCTGGATGGCGTTGA
GTTTCTCGGTGCCAGCGCCTCAGAATGGATCAATGGCGGGATACGTATTCTGCCGGGCGATAAAGGTGAG
ATGAAAGCCAGCTATCCACTGTATGCCAATTTGGAAAAAGCGCTGGAGAACAGCCTTAGCGATTTACCCA
CCACAACCGTGAGTTTGAGTGCAGAGACGCTGCCGGATGTGCAGGCAGGATCGGTAGTGCTGTACCGTAA
ATTTGAAGTTGGTGAAGTGATTACCGTGCGTCCGCGAGCTAACGCGTTTGATATCGATCTGCATATTAAG
CCGGAGTATCGCAACCTTCTGACCAGCAATAGCGTGTTCTGGGCAGAAGGCGGGGCGAAAGTTCAGCTGA
ATGGTAGTGGTCTGACCGTACAGGCATCCCCGCTCTCCAGAGCATTAAAGGGAGCCATTAGCTTCGACAA
CCTCAGCGGTGCCAGCGCCAGTCAGCGTAAAGGCGATAAGCGTATTCTGTATGCTTCCGAAACAGCGGCC
CGTGCGGTTGGCGGGCAGATTACGCTTCACGCTTTCGATGCCGGAAAACTGGCGGTCGGGATGCCAATTC
GCTATCTCGGTATTGATATCGGGCAAATCCAGACGCTGGATCTGATTACCGCACGCAATGAAGTACAGGC
AAAGGCGGTACTTTACCCGGAATATGTCCAGACCTTTGCTCGCGGTGGTACGCGCTTCTCAGTGGTCACG
CCAAAAGCATCGTTGGCAGGTGTCTCCGGGCTGGACGCCCTCGTCGGTGGGAACTATATCAACGTCGAAC
CAGGCCGGGGCAATCCTCGCCGCGACTTTGAATTACAAGAGGCCACCATTACTGATTCGCGTTACCTGGA
TGGCTTAAGCATTATTGTTGAAGCGCCGGAAGCCGGTTCGTTAGGCATCGGTACGCCTGTGCTGTTCCGT
GGTCTGGAAGTCGGTACGGTTACAGGAATGACGCTGGGGACATTGTCAGATCGCGTGATGATTGCGATGC
GCATCAGTAAACGCTATCAACACCTGGTGCGTAACAATTCCGTCTTCTGGTTGGCATCGGGTTACAGTCT
GGACTTTGGTCTGACGGGCGGCGTAGTGAAAACCGGCACCTTTAACCAGTTTATCCGTGGCGGCATCGCC
TTCGCCACGCCTCCGGGTACGCCACTGGCACCGAAAGCCCAGGAAGGCAAACACTTCCTGTTGCAGGAAA
GTGAACCGAAAGAGTGGCGTGAATGGGGAACTGCGCTTCCCAAATAATGCCCACCTCGAGCAGATCCGGC
TGCTAACAAAGCCCGAAAGGAAGCTGAGTTGGCTGCTGCCACCGCTGAGCAATAACTAGCATAACCCCTT
GGGGCCTCTAAACGGGTCTTGAGGGGTTTTTTGCTGAAAGGAGGAACTATATCCGGATAATTCTTGAAGA
CGAAAGGGCCTCGTGATACGCCTATTTTTATAGGTTAATGTCATGATAATAATGGTTTCTTAGACGTCAG
GTGGCACTTTTCGGGGAAATGTGCGCGGAACCCCTATTTGTTTATTTTTCTAAATACATTCAAATATGTA
TCCGCTCATGAGACAATAACCCTGATAAATGCTTCAATAATATTGAAAAAGGAAGAGTATGAGTATTCAA
CATTTCCGTGTCGCCCTTATTCCCTTTTTTGCGGCATTTTGCCTTCCTGTTTTTGCTCACCCAGAAACGC
TGGTGAAAGTAAAAGATGCTGAAGATCAGTTGGGTGCACGAGTGGGTTACATCGAACTGGATCTCAACAG
CGGTAAGATCCTTGAGAGTTTTCGCCCCGAAGAACGTTTTCCAATGATGAGCACTTTTAAAGTTCTGCTA
TGTGGCGCGGTATTATCCCGTGTTGACGCCGGGCAAGAGCAACTCGGTCGCCGCATACACTATTCTCAGA
ATGACTTGGTTGAGTACTCACCAGTCACAGAAAAGCATCTTACGGATGGCATGACAGTAAGAGAATTATG
CAGTGCTGCCATAACCATGAGTGATAACACTGCGGCCAACTTACTTCTGACAACGATCGGAGGACCGAAG
GAGCTAACCGCTTTTTTGCACAACATGGGGGATCATGTAACTCGCCTTGATCGTTGGGAACCGGAGCTGA
ATGAAGCCATACCAAACGACGAGCGTGACACCACGATGCCTGCAGCAATGGCAACAACGTTGCGCAAACT
ATTAACTGGCGAACTACTTACTCTAGCTTCCCGGCAACAATTAATAGACTGGATGGAGGCGGATAAAGTT
GCAGGACCACTTCTGCGCTCGGCCCTTCCGGCTGGCTGGTTTATTGCTGATAAATCTGGAGCCGGTGAGC
GTGGGTCTCGCGGTATCATTGCAGCACTGGGGCCAGATGGTAAGCCCTCCCGTATCGTAGTTATCTACAC
GACGGGGAGTCAGGCAACTATGGATGAACGAAATAGACAGATCGCTGAGATAGGTGCCTCACTGATTAAG
CATTGGTAACTGTCAGACCAAGTTTACTCATATATACTTTAGATTGATTTAAAACTTCATTTTTAATTTA
AAAGGATCTAGGTGAAGATCCTTTTTGATAATCTCATGACCAAAATCCCTTAACGTGAGTTTTCGTTCCA
CTGAGCGTCAGACCCCGTAGAAAAGATCAAAGGATCTTCTTGAGATCCTTTTTTTCTGCGCGTAATCTGC
TGCTTGCAAACAAAAAAACCACCGCTACCAGCGGTGGTTTGTTTGCCGGATCAAGAGCTACCAACTCTTT
TTCCGAAGGTAACTGGCTTCAGCAGAGCGCAGATACCAAATACTGTCCTTCTAGTGTAGCCGTAGTTAGG
CCACCACTTCAAGAACTCTGTAGCACCGCCTACATACCTCGCTCTGCTAATCCTGTTACCAGTGGCTGCT
GCCAGTGGCGATAAGTCGTGTCTTACCGGGTTGGACTCAAGACGATAGTTACCGGATAAGGCGCAGCGGT
CGGGCTGAACGGGGGGTTCGTGCACACAGCCCAGCTTGGAGCGAACGACCTACACCGAACTGAGATACCT
ACAGCGTGAGCTATGAGAAAGCGCCACGCTTCCCGAAGGGAGAAAGGCGGACAGGTATCCGGTAAGCGGC
AGGGTC
Features (pLannotate 1.2.2; 12 found; start..end, strand, type, name):
    318..457     -  misc_feature   bom: basis of mobility region from pBR322
    559..750     -  CDS            rop: Rop protein, which maintains plasmids at low copy number; rop
    767..1147    +  CDS            YPB1_ECOLX: Protein predicted: Swiss-Prot protein existence level 4. From Escherichia coli.
   1259..1277    +  promoter       T7 promoter: promoter for bacteriophage T7 RNA polymerase
   1309..1331    +  RBS            RBS: efficient ribosome binding site from bacteriophage T7 gene 10 (Olins and Rangwala, 1989)
   1339..2619    +  CDS            yebS: YEBS_ECOLI - Experimental evidence at protein level: Swiss-Prot protein existence level 1. Component of a transport pathway that contributes to membrane integrity. From Escherichia coli (strain K12).
   2591..5224    +  CDS            yebT: YEBT_ECOLI - Experimental evidence at protein level: Swiss-Prot protein existence level 1. Component of a transport pathway that contributes to membrane integrity (PubMed:27795327). May directly span the intermembrane space, facilitating the transport of substrates across the periplasm (Probable). From Escherichia coli (strain K12).
   5249..5298    +  CDS            SET1 (fragment): solubility-enhancement tag derived from T7 phage gene 10B
   5306..5353    +  terminator     T7 terminator: transcription terminator for bacteriophage T7 RNA polymerase
   5484..5588    +  promoter       AmpR promoter: bla
   5589..6449    +  CDS            AmpR: β-lactamase; bla; confers resistance to ampicillin, carbenicillin, and related antibiotics
   6620..132     +  rep_origin     ori (across the origin): high-copy-number ColE1/pMB1/pBR322/pUC origin of replication
