[The description below was written by a language model from this plasmid's Addgene catalogue record and pLannotate feature annotations shown in this document.]
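Description:
pBEL2199 is a bacterial expression plasmid built on the Novagen pET17b backbone and carrying the E. coli letAB operon (formerly yebST) with an engineered change in LetB. It is propagated in E. coli through a ColE1/pMB1-type origin and selected with ampicillin via the bla (β-lactamase) gene under its own promoter. The catalogue lists it as high copy, although the feature table also detects pBR322-derived bom and rop elements, the latter normally associated with copy-number restraint. The sequenced record is 7,076 nt.

The insert sits between a T7 promoter with the phage T7 gene 10 ribosome binding site and a T7 terminator. The letA (yebS) and letB (yebT) coding regions are annotated in the same orientation and overlap slightly, consistent with retention of the native operon arrangement. Both proteins are annotated as components of a transport pathway that contributes to membrane integrity, and LetB is thought to span the periplasm. In this mutant, LetB residues 702–717 are deleted and replaced with residues 114–130. The purpose field abbreviates this as "PLL6->1", which suggests that a loop segment of the sixth LetB ring is swapped for its counterpart from the first, though the record does not expand the abbreviation. A short fragment downstream of letB matches a T7 gene 10B-derived solubility tag. This is probably residual backbone sequence, and no fusion tag is recorded for the insert.

The plasmid is intended for genetic complementation, testing whether this LetB variant, co-expressed with LetA, can restore function. It comes from a study of the role of Ring6 in LetB function.
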