Addgene plasmid #170406: pBEL2199
Purpose: Genetic complementation plasmid of LetA-[LetB PLL6->1] mutant
Depositing lab: Gira Bhabha & Damian Ekiert. Depositing organization: NYU Grossman School of Medicine. Publication: Role of Ring6 in the Function of the E. coli MCE Protein LetB. Vieni C, Coudray N, Isom GL, Bhabha G, Ekiert DC. J Mol Biol. 2022 Jan 22;434(7):167463. doi: 10.1016/j.jmb.2022.167463. PubMed 35077766.
Backbone
  Vector backbone: pET17b
  Backbone manufacturer: Novagen
  Backbone size w/o insert (bp): 3174
  Vector type: Bacterial Expression
Growth in bacteria
  Bacterial resistance: Ampicillin, 100 μg/mL
  Growth temperature: 37°C
  Growth strain: DH5alpha
  Copy number: High Copy
Gene/Insert
  Gene/Insert name: LetAB (alt name: yebST)
  Species: E. coli
  Mutation: LetA-LetB(Δ702-717, replace with 114-130)
  Entrez Gene: letB (a.k.a. b1834, ECK1833, yebT); letA (a.k.a. b1833, ECK1832, yebS)
Terms and licenses: Academic/Nonprofit Terms; Industry Terms: Not Available to Industry
How to cite: pBEL2199 was a gift from Gira Bhabha & Damian Ekiert (Addgene plasmid # 170406 ; http://n2t.net/addgene:170406 ; RRID:Addgene_170406)
